>Addgene plasmid #43596 | III-CTGC | depositor partial sequence | sequence record 58861 | III-CTGC sequence 426 bps
CGTCTCGGCTCACCCCAGAGCAGGTCGTGGCGATCGCAAGCCACGACGGAGGAAAGCAAGCCTTGGAAAC
AGTACAGAGGCTGTTGCCTGTGCTGTGCCAAGCGCACGGACTCACCCCAGAGCAGGTCGTGGCCATTGCC
TCGAATGGAGGGGGCAAACAGGCGTTGGAAACCGTACAACGATTGCTGCCGGTGCTGTGCCAAGCGCACG
GCCTCACCCCAGAGCAGGTCGTGGCAATCGCGAGCAATAACGGCGGAAAACAGGCTTTGGAAACGGTGCA
GAGGCTCCTTCCAGTGCTGTGCCAAGCGCACGGATTAACCCCAGAGCAGGTCGTGGCGATCGCAAGCCAC
GACGGAGGAAAGCAAGCCTTGGAAACAGTACAGAGGCTGTTGCCTGTGCTGTGCCAAGCGCACGGACTCA
GAGACG
