>Addgene plasmid #43596 | III-CTGC | addgene partial sequence | sequence record 61567 | M13-F20 5'-TGTAAAACGACGGCCAGT-3'
GCGATTGGGCCCTCTGATGCATGCTCGAGCGGCCGCCAGTGTGATGGATATCTGCAGAATTCGCCCTTCG
TCCTAGCGCGTCTCGGCTCACCCCAGAGCAGGTCGTGGCGATCGCAAGCCACGACGGAGGAAAGCAAGCC
TTGGAAACAGTACAGAGGCTGTTGCCTGTGCTGTGCCAAGCGCACGGACTCACCCCAGAGCAGGTCGTGG
CCATTGCCTCGAATGGAGGGGGCAAACAGGCGTTGGAAACCGTACAACGATTGCTGCCGGTGCTGTGCCA
AGCGCACGGCCTCACCCCAGAGCAGGTCGTGGCAATCGCGAGCAATAACGGCGGAAAACAGGCTTTGGAA
ACGGTGCAGAGGCTCCTTCCAGTGCTGTGCCAAGCGCACGGATTAACCCCAGAGCAGGTCGTGGCGATCG
CAAGCCACGACGGAGGAAAGCAAGCCTTGGAAACAGTACAGAGGCTGTTGCCTGTGCTGTGCCAAGCGCA
CGGACTCAGAGACGTGGGCACAGGAAAGAAGGGCGAATTCCAGCACACTGGCGGCCGTTACTAGTGGATC
CGAGCTCGGTACCAAGCTTGATGCATAGCTTGAGTATTCTATAGTGTCACCTAAATAGCTTGGCGTAATC
ATGGTCATAGCTGTTTCCTGTGTGAAATTGTTATCCGCTCACAATTCCACACAACATACGAGCCGGAAGC
ATAAAGTGTAAAGCCTGGGGTGCCTAATGAGTGAGCTAACTCACATTAATTGCGTTGCGCTCACTGCCCG
CTTTCCAGTCGGGAAACCTGTCGTGCCAGCTGCATTAATGAATCGGCCAACGCGCGGGGAGAGGCGGTTT
GCGTATTGGGCGCTCTTCCGCTTCCTCGCTCA
