[The description below was written by a language model from this plasmid's Addgene catalogue record.]
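Description:
III-CTGC is a bacterial cloning plasmid built on the commercial pCRII-TOPO backbone (about 4.0 kb without insert), into which a 426 bp synthetic fragment was introduced by TOPO cloning. It is a high-copy plasmid maintained in E. coli and is selectable with both ampicillin and kanamycin, consistent with the dual resistance markers carried by this backbone. The insert is flanked by the vector's T7 and M13-reverse priming sites, which are the recorded sequencing primers. No feature table is provided, so other backbone elements are not itemised in the record.

The record gives the insert only as "III-CTGC" and does not describe its content, but the associated publication concerns a TALEN genome-editing system for generating human stem cell-based disease models. In that context, the name and size suggest a pre-assembled module of four TALE repeats, with "CTGC" indicating the four DNA bases the repeats would recognise and "III" indicating the module's position in an ordered assembly. A 426 bp fragment is roughly what four repeat units of about 34 amino acids each would occupy, but this reading is an inference rather than something stated in the fields. There is no promoter or expression cassette recorded for the insert, and the vector type is listed purely as bacterial cloning. The plasmid is therefore best understood as a storage and propagation vehicle for a building block, presumably one member of a library of such parts that are excised or amplified and joined to build full-length custom TALE DNA-binding arrays in a separate nuclease expression vector.
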