Addgene plasmid #43596: III-CTGC
Depositing lab: Chad Cowan & Kiran Musunuru. Depositing organization: Harvard University. Publication: A TALEN Genome-Editing System for Generating Human Stem Cell-Based Disease Models. Ding Q, Lee YK, Schaefer EA, Peters DT, Veres A, Kim K, Kuperwasser N, Motola DL, Meissner TB, Hendriks WT, Trevisan M, Gupta RM, Moisan A, Banks E, Friesen M, Schinzel RT, Xia F, Tang A, Xia Y, Figueroa E, Wann A, Ahfeldt T, Daheron L, Zhang F, Rubin LL, Peng LF, Chung RT, Musunuru K, Cowan CA. Cell Stem Cell. 2012 Dec 12. pii: S1934-5909(12)00645-5. doi: 10.1016/j.stem.2012.11.011. PubMed 23246482.
Backbone
  Vector backbone: pCRII-TOPO
  Backbone manufacturer: Invitrogen
  Backbone size w/o insert (bp): 3973
  Vector type: Bacterial Cloning
Growth in bacteria
  Bacterial resistance: Ampicillin and Kanamycin, 100 & 50 μg/mL
  Growth temperature: 37°C
  Growth strain: Top10
  Copy number: High Copy
Gene/Insert
  Gene/Insert name: III-CTGC
  Species: Synthetic
  Insert size (bp): 426
  Cloning method: TOPO Cloning
  Sequencing primers: 5′ T7; 3′ M13-rev
Terms and licenses: Academic/Nonprofit Terms; Industry Terms: Not Available to Industry
How to cite: III-CTGC was a gift from Chad Cowan & Kiran Musunuru (Addgene plasmid # 43596 ; http://n2t.net/addgene:43596 ; RRID:Addgene_43596)
